>Addgene plasmid #244092 | pAAV.hSynap.(cyto).iGlucoSnFR2.mRuby3 | addgene full sequence | sequence record 487084 | Addgene NGS Result
CTGCATTAATGAATCGGCCAACGCGCGGGGAGAGGCGGTTTGCGTATTGGGCGCTCTTCCGCTTCCTCGC
TCACTGACTCGCTGCGCTCGGTCGTTCGGCTGCGGCGAGCGGTATCAGCTCACTCAAAGGCGGTAATACG
GTTATCCACAGAATCAGGGGATAACGCAGGAAAGAACATGTGAGCAAAAGGCCAGCAAAAGGCCAGGAAC
CGTAAAAAGGCCGCGTTGCTGGCGTTTTTCCATAGGCTCCGCCCCCCTGACGAGCATCACAAAAATCGAC
GCTCAAGTCAGAGGTGGCGAAACCCGACAGGACTATAAAGATACCAGGCGTTTCCCCCTGGAAGCTCCCT
CGTGCGCTCTCCTGTTCCGACCCTGCCGCTTACCGGATACCTGTCCGCCTTTCTCCCTTCGGGAAGCGTG
GCGCTTTCTCATAGCTCACGCTGTAGGTATCTCAGTTCGGTGTAGGTCGTTCGCTCCAAGCTGGGCTGTG
TGCACGAACCCCCCGTTCAGCCCGACCGCTGCGCCTTATCCGGTAACTATCGTCTTGAGTCCAACCCGGT
AAGACACGACTTATCGCCACTGGCAGCAGCCACTGGTAACAGGATTAGCAGAGCGAGGTATGTAGGCGGT
GCTACAGAGTTCTTGAAGTGGTGGCCTAACTACGGCTACACTAGAAGAACAGTATTTGGTATCTGCGCTC
TGCTGAAGCCAGTTACCTTCGGAAAAAGAGTTGGTAGCTCTTGATCCGGCAAACAAACCACCGCTGGTAG
CGGTGGTTTTTTTGTTTGCAAGCAGCAGATTACGCGCAGAAAAAAAGGATCTCAAGAAGATCCTTTGATC
TTTTCTACGGGGTCTGACGCTCAGTGGAACGAAAACTCACGTTAAGGGATTTTGGTCATGAGATTATCAA
AAAGGATCTTCACCTAGATCCTTTTAAATTAAAAATGAAGTTTTAAATCAATCTAAAGTATATATGAGTA
AACTTGGTCTGACAGTTACCAATGCTTAATCAGTGAGGCACCTATCTCAGCGATCTGTCTATTTCGTTCA
TCCATAGTTGCCTGACTCCCCGTCGTGTAGATAACTACGATACGGGAGGGCTTACCATCTGGCCCCAGTG
CTGCAATGATACCGCGAGACCCACGCTCACCGGCTCCAGATTTATCAGCAATAAACCAGCCAGCCGGAAG
GGCCGAGCGCAGAAGTGGTCCTGCAACTTTATCCGCCTCCATCCAGTCTATTAATTGTTGCCGGGAAGCT
AGAGTAAGTAGTTCGCCAGTTAATAGTTTGCGCAACGTTGTTGCCATTGCTACAGGCATCGTGGTGTCAC
GCTCGTCGTTTGGTATGGCTTCATTCAGCTCCGGTTCCCAACGATCAAGGCGAGTTACATGATCCCCCAT
GTTGTGCAAAAAAGCGGTTAGCTCCTTCGGTCCTCCGATCGTTGTCAGAAGTAAGTTGGCCGCAGTGTTA
TCACTCATGGTTATGGCAGCACTGCATAATTCTCTTACTGTCATGCCATCCGTAAGATGCTTTTCTGTGA
CTGGTGAGTACTCAACCAAGTCATTCTGAGAATAGTGTATGCGGCGACCGAGTTGCTCTTGCCCGGCGTC
AATACGGGATAATACCGCGCCACATAGCAGAACTTTAAAAGTGCTCATCATTGGAAAACGTTCTTCGGGG
CGAAAACTCTCAAGGATCTTACCGCTGTTGAGATCCAGTTCGATGTAACCCACTCGTGCACCCAACTGAT
CTTCAGCATCTTTTACTTTCACCAGCGTTTCTGGGTGAGCAAAAACAGGAAGGCAAAATGCCGCAAAAAA
GGGAATAAGGGCGACACGGAAATGTTGAATACTCATACTCTTCCTTTTTCAATATTATTGAAGCATTTAT
CAGGGTTATTGTCTCATGAGCGGATACATATTTGAATGTATTTAGAAAAATAAACAAATAGGGGTTCCGC
GCACATTTCCCCGAAAAGTGCCACCTAAATTGTAAGCGTTAATATTTTGTTAAAATTCGCGTTAAATTTT
TGTTAAATCAGCTCATTTTTTAACCAATAGGCCGAAATCGGCAAAATCCCTTATAAATCAAAAGAATAGA
CCGAGATAGGGT
[37 nt withheld, positions 2113-2149]
AAAGAACGTGGACTCCAACGTCAAAGG
[49 nt withheld, positions 2177-2225]
T
[91 nt withheld, positions 2227-2317]
G
[124 nt withheld, positions 2319-2442]
CCCATTCGCCATTCAGGCTGCGCAACTGTTGGGAAGGGCGATCGGTGCGGGCCTCTTCGCTATTACGCCA
GCTGCGCGCTCGCTCGCTCACTGAGGCCGCCCGGGCAAAGCCCGGGCGTCGGGCGACCTTTGGTCGCCCG
GCCTCAGTGAGCGAGCGAGCGCGCAGAGAGGGAGTGGCCAACTCCATCACTAGGGGTTCCTTGTAGTTAA
TGATTAACCCGCCATGCTACTTATCTACGTAGCCATGCTCTAGGAAGATCCAGGGCCCTGCGTATGAGTG
CAAGTGGGTTTTAGGACCAGGATGAGGCGGGGTGGGGGTGCCTACCTGACGACCGGCCCCGACCCACTGG
ACAAGCACCCAACCCCCATTCCCCAAATTGCGCATCCCCTATCAGAGAGGGGGAGGGGAAACAGGATGCG
GCGAGGCGCGTGCGCACTGCCAGCTTCAGCACCGCGGACAGTGCCTTCGCCCCCGCCTGGCGGCGCGCGC
CACCGCCGCCTCAGCACTGAAGGCGCGCTGACGTCACTCGCCGGTCCCCCGCAAACTCCCCTTCCCGGCC
ACCTTGGTCGCGTCCGCGCCGCCGCCGGCCCAGCCGGACCGCACCACGCGAGGCGCGAGATAGGGGGGCA
CGGGCGCGACCATCTGCGCTGCGGCGCCGGCGACTCAGCGCTGCCTCAGTCTGCGGTGGGCAGCGGAGGA
GTCGTGTCGTGCCTGAGAGCGCAGTCCAATTCAAGCTGCTAGCAAGGATCCCGCCACCATGGGCAGATCT
AAGCTGGAGATTTTCTCTTGGTGGGCTGGGGATGAAGGCCCTGCCCTGGAGGCACTCATCAGACTGTATA
AACAGAAGTATCCTGGAGTAGAGGTGATAAACGCCACTGTCACCGGAGGTGCCGGTGTAAATGCTCGCGC
TGTCCTTAAGACAAGGATGCTTGGTGGTGATCCTCCTGATACATTTCAAGTTGCAGCAGGGATGGAGTTG
ATAGGCACATGGGTGGTGGCTAACAGAATGGAGGATCTCAGCGCCTTGTTTCGACAAGAGGGTTGGCTTC
AAGCCTTCCCCAAGGGCCTTATTGATCTGATTAGTTATAAAGGTGGTATATGGAGTGTGCCCGTTAATAT
TCACAGGTCAAACGTAATGTGGTATTTGCCTGCAAAGCTAAAAGAGTGGGGAGTTAACCCCCCACGGACT
TGGGATGAGTTTCTTGCCACCTGTCAAACACTTAAACAAAAGGGTCTGGAAGCTCCACTGGCTCTCGGGG
AAAATTGGACACAACAACACCTCTGGGAGAGTGTCGCCTTGGCTGTATTGGGGCCTGATGATTGGAATAA
TCTGTGGAATGGGAAGCTGAAGTTCACAGACCCTAAAGCAGTTAGGGCATGGGAAGTCTTTGGCCGCGTT
TTGGACTGTGCCAACAAGGATGCAGCAGGCTTGTCTTGGCAGCAAGCTGTCGATCGGGTAGTACAGGGGA
AAGCCGCTTTTAACGTAATGGGCGACTGGGCAGCAGGATATATGACTACCACTCTCAAGTTGAAGCCTGG
TACAGATTTCGCATGGGCACCAAGTCCCGGGACACAGGGCGTCTTTATGATGGTTTCCGACTCTTTCGGA
CTTCCCAAAGGAGCCAAAAATCGACAAAACGCTATCAACTGGCTTCGATTGGTCGGCTCTAAAGAAGGTC
AAGATACATTCAACCCACTGAAAGGGTCCATCGCTGCTCGGCTCGATAGCGACCCAAGCAAGTATCCGTG
TAACGTCTATATCACCGCCGACAAGCAGAAGAACGGCATCAAGGCGAACTTCAAGATCCGCCACAACGTG
GAGGACGGCAGCGTGCAGCTCGCCGACCACTACCAGCAGAACACCCCCATCGGCGACGGCCCCGTGCTGC
TGCCCGACAACCACTACCTGGTGACCCAGTCCGTGCTGAGCAAAGACCCCAACGAGAAGCGCGATCACAT
GGTCCTGCTGGAGTTCGTGACCGCCGCCGGGATCACTCTCGGCATGGACGAGCTGTACAAGGGCGGTACC
GGAGGGAGCATGAGCAAGGGCGAGGAGCTGTTCACCGGGGTGGTGCCCATCCTGGTCGAGCTGGACGGCG
ACGTAAACGGCCACAAGTTCAGCGTGCGCGGCGAGGGCGAGGGCGATGCCACCAACGGCAAGCTGACCCT
GAAGTTCATCTGCACCACCGGCAAGCTGCCCGTGCCCTGGCCCACCCTCGTGACCACCCTGACCTACGGC
GTGCAGTGCTTCAGCCGCTACCCCGACCACATGAAGCAGCACGACTTCTTCAAGTCCGCCATGCCCGAAG
GCTACGTCCAGGAGCGCACCATCAGCTTCAAGGACGACGGCACCTACAAGACCCGCGCCGAGGTGAAGTT
CGAGGGCGACACCCTGGTGAACCGCATCGAGCTGAAGGGCATCGACTTCAAGGAGGACGGCAACATCCTG
GGGCACAAGCTGGAGTACAACTTTAACAACCCCAACGCATACGGACAGAGTGCAATGCGAGATTGGCGGA
GTAATCGCATCGTTGGCTCCCTGGTAGCAGGAGCAGTGGCCCCTGAAAGCTCCATGTCACAATTCGGAAC
AGTAATGGAAATTTTCCTGCAAACACGCAACCCACAAGCAGCAGCAAATGCAGCACAAGCTATTGCTGAC
CAAGTTGGCCTGGGTCGCCTTGGTCAGCTGCAGTCTACCGGCTCCGGAAATGCTGTGGGCCAGGACACGC
AGGAGCGTATGGTGTCTAAGGGCGAAGAGCTGATCAAGGAAAATATGCGTATGAAGGTGGTCATGGAAGG
TTCGGTCAACGGCCACCAATTCAAATGCACAGGTGAAGGAGAAGGCAGGCCGTACGAGGGAGTGCAAACC
ATGAGGATCAAAGTCATCGAGGGAGGACCCCTGCCATTTGCCTTTGACATTCTTGCCACGTCGTTCATGT
ATGGCAGCCGTACTTTTATCAAGTACCCGGCAGACATTCCTGATTTCTTTAAACAGTCCTTTCCTGAGGG
TTTTACTTGGGAAAGAGTTACGAGATACGAAGATGGTGGAGTCGTCACCGTCACGCAGGACACCAGCCTT
GAGGATGGCGAACTCGTTTACAACGTCAAAGTCAGAGGGGTAAACTTTCCCTCCAATGGTCCCGTGATGC
AGAAGAAGACCAAGGGTTGGGAGCCTAATACAGAGATGATGTATCCAGCAGATGGTGGTCTGAGGGGATA
CACTGATATTGCACTGAAAGTTGATGGTGGTGGCCATCTGCATTGCAATTTCGTAACAACTTACAGGTCA
AAAAAGACCGTCGGGAACATCAAGATGCCCGGTGTCCATGCCGTTGATCACCGCCTGGAAAGGATAGAGG
AAAGTGACAATGAAACGTACGTAGTACAACGCGAAGTCGCAGTTGCCAAGTACTCCAATCTTGGTGGTGG
TATGGATGAACTTTATAAGTCCCATCACCATCACCACCATTAAGAATTCGAAGCTTATCGATAATCAACC
TCTGGATTACAAAATTTGTGAAAGATTGACTGGTATTCTTAACTATGTTGCTCCTTTTACGCTATGTGGA
TACGCTGCTTTAATGCCTTTGTATCATGCTATTGCTTCCCGTATGGCTTTCATTTTCTCCTCCTTGTATA
AATCCTGGTTGCTGTCTCTTTATGAGGAGTTGTGGCCCGTTGTCAGGCAACGTGGCGTGGTGTGCACTGT
GTTTGCTGACGCAACCCCCACTGGTTGGGGCATTGCCACCACCTGTCAGCTCCTTTCCGGGACTTTCGCT
TTCCCCCTCCCTATTGCCACGGCGGAACTCATCGCCGCCTGCCTTGCCCGCTGCTGGACAGGGGCTCGGC
TGTTGGGCACTGACAATTCCGTGGTGTTGTCGGGGAAATCATCGTCCTTTCCTTGGCTGCTCGCCTGTGT
TGCCACCTGGATTCTGCGCGGGACGTCCTTCTGCTACGTCCCTTCGGCCCTCAATCCAGCGGACCTTCCT
TCCCGCGGCCTGCTGCCGGCTCTGCGGCCTCTTCCGCGTCTTCGCCTTCGCCCTCAGACGAGTCGGATCT
CCCTTTGGGCCGCCTCCCCGCATCGATACCGTCGACCTCGACCCGGGCGGCCGCTTCGAGCAGACATGAT
AAGATACATTGATGAGTTTGGACAAACCACAACTAGAATGCAGTGAAAAAAATGCTTTATTTGTGAAATT
TGTGATGCTATTGCTTTATTTGTAACCATTATAAGCTGCAATAAACAAGTTAACAACAACAATTGCATTC
ATTTTATGTTTCAGGTTCAGGGGGAGATGTGGGAGGTTTTTTAAAGCAAGTAAAACCTCTACAAATGTGG
TAAAATCGATAAGGATCTTCCTAGAGCATGGCTACGTAGATAAGTAGCATGGCGGGTTAATCATTAACTA
CAAGGAACCCCTAGTGATGGAGTTGGCCACTCCCTCTCTGCGCGCTCGCTCGCTCACTGAGGCCGGGCGA
CCAAAGGTCGCCCGACGCCCGGGCTTTGCCCGGGCGGCCTCAGTGAGCGAGCGAGCGCGCAG
Features (pLannotate 1.2.2; 16 found; start..end, strand, type, name):
    237..825     -  rep_origin     ori: high-copy-number ColE1/pMB1/pBR322/pUC origin of replication
    996..1856    -  CDS            AmpR: β-lactamase; bla; confers resistance to ampicillin, carbenicillin, and related antibiotics
   1857..1961    -  promoter       AmpR promoter: bla
   2014..2442    -  rep_origin     f1 ori (sequence partly withheld): f1 bacteriophage origin of replication; arrow indicates direction of (+) strand synthesis
   2447..2516    -  CDS            lacZα (fragment): LacZα fragment of β-galactosidase; lacZ fragment
   2511..2643    -  repeat_region  AAV2 ITR (fragment): inverted terminal repeat of adeno-associated virus serotype 2 inverted
   2719..3166    +  promoter       hSyn promoter: human synapsin I promoter; confers neuron-specific expression (Kügler et al., 2003)
   4194..4913    +  CDS            cEGFP: cEGFP is a basic (constitutively fluorescent) green fluorescent protein published in 2008, derived from Aequorea victoria.
   5154..5177    +  CDS            PDGFRβ TM domain (fragment): transmembrane domain from platelet derived growth factor receptor beta
   5181..5891    +  CDS            mRuby3: mRuby3 is a basic (constitutively fluorescent) red fluorescent protein published in 2016, derived from Entacmaea quadricolor. It has low acid sensitivity.
   5935..6523    +  misc_feature   WPRE: woodchuck hepatitis virus posttranscriptional regulatory element
   6524..6543    +  misc_feature   MCS (fragment): pBluescript multiple cloning site
   6572..6693    -  polyA_signal   SV40 poly(A) signal: SV40 polyadenylation signal
   6716..6784    -  CDS            large T antigen (fragment): large T antigen from SV40 (simian virus 40)
   6855..4       +  repeat_region  AAV2 ITR (across the origin): inverted terminal repeat of adeno-associated virus serotype 2 inverted
   6982..54      -  CDS            lacI (fragment) (across the origin): lac repressor; lacI; The lac repressor binds to the lac operator to inhibit transcription in E. coli. This inhibition can be relieved by adding lactose or isopropyl-β-D-thiogalactopyranoside (IPTG).
