[The description below was written by a language model from this plasmid's Addgene catalogue record and pLannotate feature annotations shown in this document.]
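Description:
pAAV.hSynap.(cyto).iGlucoSnFR2.mRuby3 is an adeno-associated virus transfer plasmid of about 7 kb, built on a pAAV backbone, for neuronal expression of a genetically encoded fluorescent glucose sensor. It is maintained in E. coli through a high-copy ColE1/pUC-type origin and selected with ampicillin via the β-lactamase gene and its native promoter. An f1 phage origin is also present. Small lacZα and lacI fragments next to the repeats appear to be backbone remnants with no function. The recorded growth strain is a recombination-deficient line of the kind commonly chosen to keep the ITRs intact.

The expression cassette lies between two AAV2 inverted terminal repeats, which allow the intervening DNA to be packaged into recombinant AAV particles when replication, capsid and helper functions are supplied in trans. The human synapsin I promoter restricts expression to neurons and drives iGlucoSnFR2, a green glucose indicator. The annotation detects only its GFP-derived portion, so the glucose-binding scaffold that presumably occupies the unannotated region upstream is not characterised in the feature table. mRuby3 is fused to the C terminus as a glucose-insensitive red fluorophore, which gives a reference signal for locating expressing cells and for ratiometric normalisation of the green response. The construct is described as cytosolic. The 24-nucleotide match to the PDGFRβ transmembrane domain just before mRuby3 is too short to encode a membrane anchor and is probably linker or leftover sequence from a surface-displayed version. A WPRE boosts transcript stability and expression, and an SV40 polyadenylation signal follows it, although this is annotated on the reverse strand. The associated work applies the sensor to measuring intracellular glucose in mouse brain in vivo.
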