Addgene plasmid #244092: pAAV.hSynap.(cyto).iGlucoSnFR2.mRuby3
Purpose: Cytosolic expression of green glucose sensor with non-responsive mRuby3
Depositing lab: Tim Brown & HHMI-JRC Tool Translation Team. Depositing organization: HHMI, Janelia Research Campus. Publication: iGlucoSnFR2: A genetically encoded fluorescent sensor for measuring intracellular or extracellular glucose in vivo in mouse brain. Marvin JS, Machler P, Meng C, Ates T, Patel RH, Adhikari R, Makurath MA, Ku Z, Feliciano D, Atasoy D, Cui G, Kleinfeld D, Brown TA. Sci Adv. 2025 Nov 14;11(46):eadz3889. doi: 10.1126/sciadv.adz3889. Epub 2025 Nov 12. PubMed 41223288.
Backbone
  Vector backbone: pAAV
  Vector type: AAV
Growth in bacteria
  Bacterial resistance: Ampicillin, 100 μg/mL
  Growth temperature: 37°C
  Growth strain: NEB Stable
  Copy number: High Copy
Gene/Insert
  Gene/Insert name: iGlucoSnFR2.mRuby3
  Species: M. musculus (mouse), Synthetic
  Tag / fusion protein: mRuby3 (C terminal on insert)
  Cloning method: Restriction Enzyme; 5′ cloning site Unknown (unknown if destroyed)
Terms and licenses: Academic/Nonprofit Terms; Industry Terms: Not Available to Industry
How to cite: pAAV.hSynap.(cyto).iGlucoSnFR2.mRuby3 was a gift from Tim Brown & HHMI-JRC Tool Translation Team (Addgene plasmid # 244092 ; http://n2t.net/addgene:244092 ; RRID:Addgene_244092)
